Addgene plasmid #106949: pLV U6-sgRNA UbC-tdTomato
Purpose: sgRNA cloning cassette using BsmBI/Esp3I enzymes with tdTomato marker
Depositing lab: Albert Edge. Depositing organization: Massachusetts Eye and Ear Infirmary. Publication: Applications of Lgr5-Positive Cochlear Progenitors (LCPs) to the Study of Hair Cell Differentiation. Lenz DR, Gunewardene N, Abdul-Aziz DE, Wang Q, Gibson TM, Edge ASB. Front Cell Dev Biol. 2019 Feb 19;7:14. doi: 10.3389/fcell.2019.00014. eCollection 2019. PubMed 30873406.
Backbone
  Vector backbone: FUGW
  Total vector size (bp): 11038
  Vector type: Mammalian Expression, Lentiviral, CRISPR
Growth in bacteria
  Bacterial resistance: Ampicillin, 100 μg/mL
  Growth temperature: 37°C
  Growth strain: NEB Stable
  Copy number: Unknown
Gene/Insert
  Gene/Insert name: sgRNA BsmBI/Esp3I cloning site
  gRNA/shRNA sequence: GGAGACGGACGTCTCA
  Species: M. musculus (mouse), Synthetic
Terms and licenses: Academic/Nonprofit Terms; Industry Terms: Not Available to Industry
How to cite: pLV U6-sgRNA UbC-tdTomato was a gift from Albert Edge (Addgene plasmid # 106949 ; http://n2t.net/addgene:106949 ; RRID:Addgene_106949)
