[The description below was written by a language model from this plasmid's Addgene catalogue record and pLannotate feature annotations shown in this document.]
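Description:
pLV U6-sgRNA UbC-tdTomato is an approximately 11 kb lentiviral CRISPR guide-expression vector built on the FUGW backbone for delivery into mammalian cells. It is propagated in E. coli through a high-copy ColE1/pUC-type origin and selected with ampicillin (AmpR). The backbone also carries an f1 origin and an SV40/EM7-driven BleoR cassette that lies outside the viral transfer region. The lentiviral portion begins with a CMV enhancer/promoter fused to a truncated HIV-1 5' LTR, which drives genomic RNA production in packaging cells. This is followed by the Ψ packaging signal, a gag fragment, the RRE for Rev-dependent nuclear export and the cPPT/CTS. The transfer region ends in a WPRE, a second truncated LTR and a bGH polyadenylation signal.

The payload consists of two divergently oriented cassettes. On the reverse strand, a human U6 RNA polymerase III promoter drives an S. pyogenes Cas9 guide scaffold (annotated as a tracrRNA fragment). Between promoter and scaffold sits a placeholder with paired BsmBI/Esp3I sites, so that annealed oligonucleotides encoding a chosen spacer can be ligated in; no targeting guide is present as supplied. On the forward strand, the human ubiquitin C promoter drives tdTomato, with the WPRE enhancing transcript expression, so that transduced cells can be identified or sorted by red-orange fluorescence. A single loxP site is annotated upstream of the sgRNA cassette, but the record does not explain its role. No Cas9 is encoded, so the nuclease must be supplied separately.

The depositor and sequencing-verified records differ by one nucleotide within the UbC promoter annotation and otherwise carry the same features. The associated work concerns cochlear progenitor cells and hair cell differentiation.
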