Features (pLannotate 1.2.2; 34 found; start..end, strand, type, name):
     31..83      -  misc_feature   bom (fragment): basis of mobility region from pBR322
    238..617     +  enhancer       CMV enhancer: human cytomegalovirus immediate early enhancer
    618..817     +  promoter       CMV promoter: human cytomegalovirus (CMV) immediate early promoter
    835..1015    +  LTR            5' LTR (truncated): truncated 5' long terminal repeat (LTR) from HIV-1
   1062..1187    +  misc_feature   HIV-1 Ψ: packaging signal of human immunodeficiency virus type 1
   1171..1534    +  CDS            HIV-1 gag (fragment): gag protein from human immunodeficiency virus 1; gag
   1680..1913    +  misc_feature   RRE: The Rev response element (RRE) of HIV-1 allows for Rev-dependent mRNA export from the nucleus to the cytoplasm.
   2290..2390    +  CDS            Rev (fragment): human immunodeficiency virus 1 (HIV-1) Rev protein; rev; enhances nuclear export of unspliced and incompletely spliced viral mRNAs
   2440..2557    +  misc_feature   cPPT/CTS: central polypurine tract and central termination sequence of HIV-1
   2599..2632    +  protein_bind   loxP: Cre-mediated recombination occurs in the 8-bp core sequence (GCATACAT). Cre recombinase
   2642..2709    -  misc_RNA       tracrRNA (fragment): trans-activating CRISPR RNA for the Streptococcus pyogenes CRISPR/Cas9 system
   2752..2992    -  promoter       U6 promoter: RNA polymerase III promoter for human U6 snRNA
   3023..4233    +  promoter       UbC promoter: human ubiquitin C promoter
   4244..4268    -  misc_feature   MCS (fragment): pUC18/19 multiple cloning site
   4275..5702    +  CDS            tdTomato: tdTomato is a basic (constitutively fluorescent) orange fluorescent protein published in 2004, derived from Discosoma sp.. It is reported to be a somewhat slowly-maturing tandem dimer with low acid sensitivity.
   5706..5730    +  misc_feature   MCS (fragment): pBluescript multiple cloning site
   5730..6318    +  misc_feature   WPRE: woodchuck hepatitis virus posttranscriptional regulatory element
   6255..6836    +  CDS            nef (fragment): NEF_HV1H2 - Experimental evidence at protein level: Swiss-Prot protein existence level 1. Extracellular Nef protein targets CD4(+) T-lymphocytes for apoptosis by interacting with CXCR4 surface receptors. From Human immunodeficiency virus type 1 group M subtype B (isolate HXB2) (HIV-1).
   6843..7023    +  LTR            5' LTR (truncated): truncated 5' long terminal repeat (LTR) from HIV-1
   7055..7279    +  polyA_signal   bGH poly(A) signal: bovine growth hormone polyadenylation signal
   7283..7304    +  promoter       SV40 promoter (fragment): SV40 enhancer and early promoter
   7325..7753    +  rep_origin     f1 ori (sequence partly withheld): f1 bacteriophage origin of replication; arrow indicates direction of (+) strand synthesis
   7767..8096    +  promoter       SV40 promoter: SV40 enhancer and early promoter
   8144..8191    +  promoter       EM7 promoter: synthetic bacterial promoter&nbsp
   8210..8584    +  CDS            BleoR: antibiotic-binding protein; Sh ble from Streptoalloteichus hindustanus; confers resistance to bleomycin, phleomycin, and Zeocin™
   8594..8719    +  CDS            ble (fragment): BLE_KLEPN - Experimental evidence at protein level: Swiss-Prot protein existence level 1. Binding protein with a strong affinity to the bleomycin family of antibiotics. Binds to CL990; an antimitotic-antibiotic compound. From Klebsiella pneumoniae.
   8714..8835    +  polyA_signal   SV40 poly(A) signal: SV40 polyadenylation signal
   8906..8928    -  protein_bind   lac operator (fragment): The lac repressor binds to the lac operator to inhibit transcription in E. coli. This inhibition can be relieved by adding lactose or isopropyl-β-D-thiogalactopyranoside (IPTG). lac repressor encoded by lacI
   8932..8962    -  promoter       lac promoter: promoter for the E. coli lac operon
   8977..8998    -  protein_bind   CAP binding site: CAP binding activates transcription in the presence of cAMP. E. coli catabolite activator protein
   9011..9103    -  CDS            lacI (fragment): lac repressor; lacI; The lac repressor binds to the lac operator to inhibit transcription in E. coli. This inhibition can be relieved by adding lactose or isopropyl-β-D-thiogalactopyranoside (IPTG).
   9286..9874    -  rep_origin     ori: high-copy-number ColE1/pMB1/pBR322/pUC origin of replication
  10045..10905   -  CDS            AmpR: β-lactamase; bla; confers resistance to ampicillin, carbenicillin, and related antibiotics
  10906..11010   -  promoter       AmpR promoter: bla
>Addgene plasmid #106949 | pLV U6-sgRNA UbC-tdTomato | depositor full sequence | sequence record 201829 | pLV U6-sgRNA UbC-tdTomato sequence 11038 bps
GTCGACGGATCGGGAGATCTCCCGATCCCCTATGGTGCACTCTCAGTACAATCTGCTCTGATGCCGCATA
GTTAAGCCAGTATCTGCTCCCTGCTTGTGTGTTGGAGGTCGCTGAGTAGTGCGCGAGCAAAATTTAAGCT
ACAACAAGGCAAGGCTTGACCGACAATTGCATGAAGAATCTGCTTAGGGTTAGGCGTTTTGCGCTGCTTC
GCGATGTACGGGCCAGATATACGCGTTGACATTGATTATTGACTAGTTATTAATAGTAATCAATTACGGG
GTCATTAGTTCATAGCCCATATATGGAGTTCCGCGTTACATAACTTACGGTAAATGGCCCGCCTGGCTGA
CCGCCCAACGACCCCCGCCCATTGACGTCAATAATGACGTATGTTCCCATAGTAACGCCAATAGGGACTT
TCCATTGACGTCAATGGGTGGAGTATTTACGGTAAACTGCCCACTTGGCAGTACATCAAGTGTATCATAT
GCCAAGTACGCCCCCTATTGACGTCAATGACGGTAAATGGCCCGCCTGGCATTATGCCCAGTACATGACC
TTATGGGACTTTCCTACTTGGCAGTACATCTACGTATTAGTCATCGCTATTACCATGGTGATGCGGTTTT
GGCAGTACATCAATGGGCGTGGATAGCGGTTTGACTCACGGGGATTTCCAAGTCTCCACCCCATTGACGT
CAATGGGAGTTTGTTTTGGCACCAAAATCAACGGGACTTTCCAAAATGTCGTAACAACTCCGCCCCATTG
ACGCAAATGGGCGGTAGGCGTGTACGGTGGGAGGTCTATATAAGCAGCGCGTTTTGCCTGTACTGGGTCT
CTCTGGTTAGACCAGATCTGAGCCTGGGAGCTCTCTGGCTAACTAGGGAACCCACTGCTTAAGCCTCAAT
AAAGCTTGCCTTGAGTGCTTCAAGTAGTGTGTGCCCGTCTGTTGTGTGACTCTGGTAACTAGAGATCCCT
CAGACCCTTTTAGTCAGTGTGGAAAATCTCTAGCAGTGGCGCCCGAACAGGGACTTGAAAGCGAAAGGGA
AACCAGAGGAGCTCTCTCGACGCAGGACTCGGCTTGCTGAAGCGCGCACGGCAAGAGGCGAGGGGCGGCG
ACTGGTGAGTACGCCAAAAATTTTGACTAGCGGAGGCTAGAAGGAGAGAGATGGGTGCGAGAGCGTCAGT
ATTAAGCGGGGGAGAATTAGATCGCGATGGGAAAAAATTCGGTTAAGGCCAGGGGGAAAGAAAAAATATA
AATTAAAACATATAGTATGGGCAAGCAGGGAGCTAGAACGATTCGCAGTTAATCCTGGCCTGTTAGAAAC
ATCAGAAGGCTGTAGACAAATACTGGGACAGCTACAACCATCCCTTCAGACAGGATCAGAAGAACTTAGA
TCATTATATAATACAGTAGCAACCCTCTATTGTGTGCATCAAAGGATAGAGATAAAAGACACCAAGGAAG
CTTTAGACAAGATAGAGGAAGAGCAAAACAAAAGTAAGACCACCGCACAGCAAGCGGCCGCTGATCTTCA
GACCTGGAGGAGGAGATATGAGGGACAATTGGAGAAGTGAATTATATAAATATAAAGTAGTAAAAATTGA
ACCATTAGGAGTAGCACCCACCAAGGCAAAGAGAAGAGTGGTGCAGAGAGAAAAAAGAGCAGTGGGAATA
GGAGCTTTGTTCCTTGGGTTCTTGGGAGCAGCAGGAAGCACTATGGGCGCAGCGTCAATGACGCTGACGG
TACAGGCCAGACAATTATTGTCTGGTATAGTGCAGCAGCAGAACAATTTGCTGAGGGCTATTGAGGCGCA
ACAGCATCTGTTGCAACTCACAGTCTGGGGCATCAAGCAGCTCCAGGCAAGAATCCTGGCTGTGGAAAGA
TACCTAAAGGATCAACAGCTCCTGGGGATTTGGGGTTGCTCTGGAAAACTCATTTGCACCACTGCTGTGC
CTTGGAATGCTAGTTGGAGTAATAAATCTCTGGAACAGATTTGGAATCACACGACCTGGATGGAGTGGGA
CAGAGAAATTAACAATTACACAAGCTTAATACACTCCTTAATTGAAGAATCGCAAAACCAGCAAGAAAAG
AATGAACAAGAATTATTGGAATTAGATAAATGGGCAAGTTTGTGGAATTGGTTTAACATAACAAATTGGC
TGTGGTATATAAAATTATTCATAATGATAGTAGGAGGCTTGGTAGGTTTAAGAATAGTTTTTGCTGTACT
TTCTATAGTGAATAGAGTTAGGCAGGGATATTCACCATTATCGTTTCAGACCCACCTCCCAACCCCGAGG
GGACCCGACAGGCCCGAAGGAATAGAAGAAGAAGGTGGAGAGAGAGACAGAGACAGATCCATTCGATTAG
TGAACGGATCGGCACTGCGTGCGCCAATTCTGCAGACAAATGGCAGTATTCATCCACAATTTTAAAAGAA
AAGGGGGGATTGGGGGGTACAGTGCAGGGGAAAGAATAGTAGACATAATAGCAACAGACATACAAACTAA
AGAATTACAAAAACAAATTACAAAAATTCAAAATTTTCGGGTTTATTACAGGGACAGCAGAGATCCAGTT
TGGTTATAATAACTTCGTATAGCATACATTATACGAAGTTATTAAAAAAAAGCACCGACTCGGTGCCACT
TTTTCAAGTTGATAACGGACTAGCCTTATTTAAACTTGCTATGCTGTTTCCAGCATAGCTCTTAAACTGA
GACGTCCGTCTCCGGTGTTTCGTCCTTTCCACAAGATATATAAAGCCAAGAAATCGAAATACTTTCAAGT
TACGGTAAGCATATGATAGTCCATTTTAAAACATAATTTTAAAACTGCAAACTACCCAAGAAATTATTAC
TTTCTACGTCACGTATTTTGTACTAATATCTTTGTGTTTACAGTCAAATTAATTCCAATTATCTCTCTAA
CAGCCTTGTATCGTATATGCAAATATGAAGGAATCATGGGAAATAGGCCCTCTTAATTATAACCCGTGTC
GGCTCCAGATCTGGCCTGCGCGCCGGGTTTTGGCGCCTCCCGCGGGCGCCCCCCTCCTCACGGCGAGCGC
TGCCACGTCAGACGAAGGGCGCAGCGAGCGTCCTGATCCTTCCGCCCGGACGCTCAGGACAGCGGCCCGC
TGCTCATAAGACTCGGCCTTAGAACCCCAGTATCAGCAGAAGGACATTTTAGGACGGGACTTGGGTGACT
CTAGGGCACTGGTTTTCTTTCCAGAGAGCGGAACAGGCGAGGAAAAGTAGTCCCTTCTCGGCGATTCTGC
GGAGGGATCTCCGTGGGGCGGTGAACGCCGATGATTATATAAGGACGCGCCGGGTGTGGCACAGCTAGTT
CCGTCGCAGCCGGGATTTGGGTCGCGGTTCTTGTTTGTGGATCGCTGTGATCGTCACTTGGTGAGTTGCG
GGCTGCTGGGCTGGCCGGGGCTTTCGTGGCCGCCGGGCCGCTCGGTGGGACGGAAGCGTGTGGAGAGACC
GCCAAGGGCTGTAGTCTGGGTCCGCGAGCAAGGTTGCCCTGAACTGGGGGTTGGGGGGAGCGCACAAAAT
GGCGGCTGTTCCCGAGTCTTGAATGGAAGACGCTTGTAAGGCGGGCTGTGAGGTCGTTGAAACAAGGTGG
GGGGCATGGTGGGCGGCAAGAACCCAAGGTCTTGAGGCCTTCGCTAATGCGGGAAAGCTCTTATTCGGGT
GAGATGGGCTGGGGCACCATCTGGGGACCCTGACGTGAAGTTTGTCACTGACTGGAGAACTCGGGTTTGT
CGTCTGGTTGCGGGGGCGGCAGTTATGCGGTGCCGTTGGGCAGTGCACCCGTACCTTTGGGAGCGCGCGC
CTCGTCGTGTCGTGACGTCACCCGTTCTGTTGGCTTATAATGCAGGGTGGGGCCACCTGCCGGTAGGTGT
GCGGTAGGCTTTTCTCCGTCGCAGGACGCAGGGTTCGGGCCTAGGGTAGGCTCTCCTGAATCGACAGGCG
CCGGACCTCTGGTGAGGGGAGGGATAAGTGAGGCGTCAGTTTCTTTGGTCGGTTTTATGTACCTATCTTC
TTAAGTAGCTGAAGCTCCGGTTTTGAACTATGCGCTCGGGGTTGGCGAGTGTGTTTTGTGAAGTTTTTTA
GGCACCTTTTGAAATGTAATCATTTGGGTCAATATGTAATTTTCAGTGTTAGACTAGTAAATTGTCCGCT
AAATTCTGGCCGTTTTTGGCTTTTTTGTTAGACGAAGCTTGGGCTGCAGGTCGACTCTAGAGGATCCCGC
CACCATGGTGAGCAAGGGCGAGGAGGTCATCAAAGAGTTCATGCGCTTCAAGGTGCGCATGGAGGGCTCC
ATGAACGGCCACGAGTTCGAGATCGAGGGCGAGGGCGAGGGCCGCCCCTACGAGGGCACCCAGACCGCCA
AGCTGAAGGTGACCAAGGGCGGCCCCCTGCCCTTCGCCTGGGACATCCTGTCCCCCCAGTTCATGTACGG
CTCCAAGGCGTACGTGAAGCACCCCGCCGACATCCCCGATTACAAGAAGCTGTCCTTCCCCGAGGGCTTC
AAGTGGGAGCGCGTGATGAACTTCGAGGACGGCGGTCTGGTGACCGTGACCCAGGACTCCTCCCTGCAGG
ACGGCACGCTGATCTACAAGGTGAAGATGCGCGGCACCAACTTCCCCCCCGACGGCCCCGTAATGCAGAA
GAAGACCATGGGCTGGGAGGCCTCCACCGAGCGCCTGTACCCCCGCGACGGCGTGCTGAAGGGCGAGATC
CACCAGGCCCTGAAGCTGAAGGACGGCGGCCACTACCTGGTGGAGTTCAAGACCATCTACATGGCCAAGA
AGCCCGTGCAACTGCCCGGCTACTACTACGTGGACACCAAGCTGGACATCACCTCCCACAACGAGGACTA
CACCATCGTGGAACAGTACGAGCGCTCCGAGGGCCGCCACCACCTGTTCCTGGGGCATGGCACCGGCAGC
ACCGGCAGCGGCAGCTCCGGCACCGCCTCCTCCGAGGACAACAACATGGCCGTCATCAAAGAGTTCATGC
GCTTCAAGGTGCGCATGGAGGGCTCCATGAACGGCCACGAGTTCGAGATCGAGGGCGAGGGCGAGGGCCG
CCCCTACGAGGGCACCCAGACCGCCAAGCTGAAGGTGACCAAGGGCGGCCCCCTGCCCTTCGCCTGGGAC
ATCCTGTCCCCCCAGTTCATGTACGGCTCCAAGGCGTACGTGAAGCACCCCGCCGACATCCCCGATTACA
AGAAGCTGTCCTTCCCCGAGGGCTTCAAGTGGGAGCGCGTGATGAACTTCGAGGACGGCGGTCTGGTGAC
CGTGACCCAGGACTCCTCCCTGCAGGACGGCACGCTGATCTACAAGGTGAAGATGCGCGGCACCAACTTC
CCCCCCGACGGCCCCGTAATGCAGAAGAAGACCATGGGCTGGGAGGCCTCCACCGAGCGCCTGTACCCCC
GCGACGGCGTGCTGAAGGGCGAGATCCACCAGGCCCTGAAGCTGAAGGACGGCGGCCACTACCTGGTGGA
GTTCAAGACCATCTACATGGCCAAGAAGCCCGTGCAACTGCCCGGCTACTACTACGTGGACACCAAGCTG
GACATCACCTCCCACAACGAGGACTACACCATCGTGGAACAGTACGAGCGCTCCGAGGGCCGCCACCACC
TGTTCCTGTACGGCATGGACGAGCTGTACAAGTAAGAATTCGATATCAAGCTTATCGATAATCAACCTCT
GGATTACAAAATTTGTGAAAGATTGACTGGTATTCTTAACTATGTTGCTCCTTTTACGCTATGTGGATAC
GCTGCTTTAATGCCTTTGTATCATGCTATTGCTTCCCGTATGGCTTTCATTTTCTCCTCCTTGTATAAAT
CCTGGTTGCTGTCTCTTTATGAGGAGTTGTGGCCCGTTGTCAGGCAACGTGGCGTGGTGTGCACTGTGTT
TGCTGACGCAACCCCCACTGGTTGGGGCATTGCCACCACCTGTCAGCTCCTTTCCGGGACTTTCGCTTTC
CCCCTCCCTATTGCCACGGCGGAACTCATCGCCGCCTGCCTTGCCCGCTGCTGGACAGGGGCTCGGCTGT
TGGGCACTGACAATTCCGTGGTGTTGTCGGGGAAATCATCGTCCTTTCCTTGGCTGCTCGCCTGTGTTGC
CACCTGGATTCTGCGCGGGACGTCCTTCTGCTACGTCCCTTCGGCCCTCAATCCAGCGGACCTTCCTTCC
CGCGGCCTGCTGCCGGCTCTGCGGCCTCTTCCGCGTCTTCGCCTTCGCCCTCAGACGAGTCGGATCTCCC
TTTGGGCCGCCTCCCCGCATCGATACCGTCGACCTCGAGACCTAGAAAAACATGGAGCAATCACAAGTAG
CAATACAGCAGCTACCAATGCTGATTGTGCCTGGCTAGAAGCACAAGAGGAGGAGGAGGTGGGTTTTCCA
GTCACACCTCAGGTACCTTTAAGACCAATGACTTACAAGGCAGCTGTAGATCTTAGCCACTTTTTAAAAG
AAAAGGGGGGACTGGAAGGGCTAATTCACTCCCAACGAAGACAAGATATCCTTGATCTGTGGATCTACCA
CACACAAGGCTACTTCCCTGATTGGCAGAACTACACACCAGGGCCAGGGATCAGATATCCACTGACCTTT
GGATGGTGCTACAAGCTAGTACCAGTTGAGCAAGAGAAGGTAGAAGAAGCCAATGAAGGAGAGAACACCC
GCTTGTTACACCCTGTGAGCCTGCATGGGATGGATGACCCGGAGAGAGAAGTATTAGAGTGGAGGTTTGA
CAGCCGCCTAGCATTTCATCACATGGCCCGAGAGCTGCATCCGGACTGTACTGGGTCTCTCTGGTTAGAC
CAGATCTGAGCCTGGGAGCTCTCTGGCTAACTAGGGAACCCACTGCTTAAGCCTCAATAAAGCTTGCCTT
GAGTGCTTCAAGTAGTGTGTGCCCGTCTGTTGTGTGACTCTGGTAACTAGAGATCCCTCAGACCCTTTTA
GTCAGTGTGGAAAATCTCTAGCAGGGCCCGTTTAAACCCGCTGATCAGCCTCGACTGTGCCTTCTAGTTG
CCAGCCATCTGTTGTTTGCCCCTCCCCCGTGCCTTCCTTGACCCTGGAAGGTGCCACTCCCACTGTCCTT
TCCTAATAAAATGAGGAAATTGCATCGCATTGTCTGAGTAGGTGTCATTCTATTCTGGGGGGTGGGGTGG
GGCAGGACAGCAAGGGGGAGGATTGGGAAGACAATAGCAGGCATGCTGGGGATGCGGTGGGCTCTATGGC
TTCTGAGGCGGAAAGAACCAGCTGGGGCTCTAGGGGGTATCCCC
[124 nt withheld, positions 7325-7448]
C
[91 nt withheld, positions 7450-7540]
A
[49 nt withheld, positions 7542-7590]
CCTTTGACGTTGGAGTCCACGTTCTTT
[37 nt withheld, positions 7618-7654]
ACCCTATCTCGGTCTATTCTTTTGATTTATAAGGGATTTTGCCGATTTCGGCCTATTGGTTAAAAAATGA
GCTGATTTAACAAAAATTTAACGCGAATTAATTCTGTGGAATGTGTGTCAGTTAGGGTGTGGAAAGTCCC
CAGGCTCCCCAGCAGGCAGAAGTATGCAAAGCATGCATCTCAATTAGTCAGCAACCAGGTGTGGAAAGTC
CCCAGGCTCCCCAGCAGGCAGAAGTATGCAAAGCATGCATCTCAATTAGTCAGCAACCATAGTCCCGCCC
CTAACTCCGCCCATCCCGCCCCTAACTCCGCCCAGTTCCGCCCATTCTCCGCCCCATGGCTGACTAATTT
TTTTTATTTATGCAGAGGCCGAGGCCGCCTCTGCCTCTGAGCTATTCCAGAAGTAGTGAGGAGGCTTTTT
TGGAGGCCTAGGCTTTTGCAAAAAGCTCCCGGGAGCTTGTATATCCATTTTCGGATCTGATCAGCACGTG
TTGACAATTAATCATCGGCATAGTATATCGGCATAGTATAATACGACAAGGTGAGGAACTAAACCATGGC
CAAGTTGACCAGTGCCGTTCCGGTGCTCACCGCGCGCGACGTCGCCGGAGCGGTCGAGTTCTGGACCGAC
CGGCTCGGGTTCTCCCGGGACTTCGTGGAGGACGACTTCGCCGGTGTGGTCCGGGACGACGTGACCCTGT
TCATCAGCGCGGTCCAGGACCAGGTGGTGCCGGACAACACCCTGGCCTGGGTGTGGGTGCGCGGCCTGGA
CGAGCTGTACGCCGAGTGGTCGGAGGTCGTGTCCACGAACTTCCGGGACGCCTCCGGGCCGGCCATGACC
GAGATCGGCGAGCAGCCGTGGGGGCGGGAGTTCGCCCTGCGCGACCCGGCCGGCAACTGCGTGCACTTCG
TGGCCGAGGAGCAGGACTGACACGTGCTACGAGATTTCGATTCCACCGCCGCCTTCTATGAAAGGTTGGG
CTTCGGAATCGTTTTCCGGGACGCCGGCTGGATGATCCTCCAGCGCGGGGATCTCATGCTGGAGTTCTTC
GCCCACCCCAACTTGTTTATTGCAGCTTATAATGGTTACAAATAAAGCAATAGCATCACAAATTTCACAA
ATAAAGCATTTTTTTCACTGCATTCTAGTTGTGGTTTGTCCAAACTCATCAATGTATCTTATCATGTCTG
TATACCGTCGACCTCTAGCTAGAGCTTGGCGTAATCATGGTCATAGCTGTTTCCTGTGTGAAATTGTTAT
CCGCTCACAATTCCACACAACATACGAGCCGGAAGCATAAAGTGTAAAGCCTGGGGTGCCTAATGAGTGA
GCTAACTCACATTAATTGCGTTGCGCTCACTGCCCGCTTTCCAGTCGGGAAACCTGTCGTGCCAGCTGCA
TTAATGAATCGGCCAACGCGCGGGGAGAGGCGGTTTGCGTATTGGGCGCTCTTCCGCTTCCTCGCTCACT
GACTCGCTGCGCTCGGTCGTTCGGCTGCGGCGAGCGGTATCAGCTCACTCAAAGGCGGTAATACGGTTAT
CCACAGAATCAGGGGATAACGCAGGAAAGAACATGTGAGCAAAAGGCCAGCAAAAGGCCAGGAACCGTAA
AAAGGCCGCGTTGCTGGCGTTTTTCCATAGGCTCCGCCCCCCTGACGAGCATCACAAAAATCGACGCTCA
AGTCAGAGGTGGCGAAACCCGACAGGACTATAAAGATACCAGGCGTTTCCCCCTGGAAGCTCCCTCGTGC
GCTCTCCTGTTCCGACCCTGCCGCTTACCGGATACCTGTCCGCCTTTCTCCCTTCGGGAAGCGTGGCGCT
TTCTCATAGCTCACGCTGTAGGTATCTCAGTTCGGTGTAGGTCGTTCGCTCCAAGCTGGGCTGTGTGCAC
GAACCCCCCGTTCAGCCCGACCGCTGCGCCTTATCCGGTAACTATCGTCTTGAGTCCAACCCGGTAAGAC
ACGACTTATCGCCACTGGCAGCAGCCACTGGTAACAGGATTAGCAGAGCGAGGTATGTAGGCGGTGCTAC
AGAGTTCTTGAAGTGGTGGCCTAACTACGGCTACACTAGAAGAACAGTATTTGGTATCTGCGCTCTGCTG
AAGCCAGTTACCTTCGGAAAAAGAGTTGGTAGCTCTTGATCCGGCAAACAAACCACCGCTGGTAGCGGTG
GTTTTTTTGTTTGCAAGCAGCAGATTACGCGCAGAAAAAAAGGATCTCAAGAAGATCCTTTGATCTTTTC
TACGGGGTCTGACGCTCAGTGGAACGAAAACTCACGTTAAGGGATTTTGGTCATGAGATTATCAAAAAGG
ATCTTCACCTAGATCCTTTTAAATTAAAAATGAAGTTTTAAATCAATCTAAAGTATATATGAGTAAACTT
GGTCTGACAGTTACCAATGCTTAATCAGTGAGGCACCTATCTCAGCGATCTGTCTATTTCGTTCATCCAT
AGTTGCCTGACTCCCCGTCGTGTAGATAACTACGATACGGGAGGGCTTACCATCTGGCCCCAGTGCTGCA
ATGATACCGCGAGACCCACGCTCACCGGCTCCAGATTTATCAGCAATAAACCAGCCAGCCGGAAGGGCCG
AGCGCAGAAGTGGTCCTGCAACTTTATCCGCCTCCATCCAGTCTATTAATTGTTGCCGGGAAGCTAGAGT
AAGTAGTTCGCCAGTTAATAGTTTGCGCAACGTTGTTGCCATTGCTACAGGCATCGTGGTGTCACGCTCG
TCGTTTGGTATGGCTTCATTCAGCTCCGGTTCCCAACGATCAAGGCGAGTTACATGATCCCCCATGTTGT
GCAAAAAAGCGGTTAGCTCCTTCGGTCCTCCGATCGTTGTCAGAAGTAAGTTGGCCGCAGTGTTATCACT
CATGGTTATGGCAGCACTGCATAATTCTCTTACTGTCATGCCATCCGTAAGATGCTTTTCTGTGACTGGT
GAGTACTCAACCAAGTCATTCTGAGAATAGTGTATGCGGCGACCGAGTTGCTCTTGCCCGGCGTCAATAC
GGGATAATACCGCGCCACATAGCAGAACTTTAAAAGTGCTCATCATTGGAAAACGTTCTTCGGGGCGAAA
ACTCTCAAGGATCTTACCGCTGTTGAGATCCAGTTCGATGTAACCCACTCGTGCACCCAACTGATCTTCA
GCATCTTTTACTTTCACCAGCGTTTCTGGGTGAGCAAAAACAGGAAGGCAAAATGCCGCAAAAAAGGGAA
TAAGGGCGACACGGAAATGTTGAATACTCATACTCTTCCTTTTTCAATATTATTGAAGCATTTATCAGGG
TTATTGTCTCATGAGCGGATACATATTTGAATGTATTTAGAAAAATAAACAAATAGGGGTTCCGCGCACA
TTTCCCCGAAAAGTGCCACCTGAC
