Features (pLannotate 1.2.2; 34 found; start..end, strand, type, name):
     31..83      -  misc_feature   bom (fragment): basis of mobility region from pBR322
    238..617     +  enhancer       CMV enhancer: human cytomegalovirus immediate early enhancer
    618..817     +  promoter       CMV promoter: human cytomegalovirus (CMV) immediate early promoter
    835..1015    +  LTR            5' LTR (truncated): truncated 5' long terminal repeat (LTR) from HIV-1
   1062..1187    +  misc_feature   HIV-1 Ψ: packaging signal of human immunodeficiency virus type 1
   1171..1534    +  CDS            HIV-1 gag (fragment): gag protein from human immunodeficiency virus 1; gag
   1680..1913    +  misc_feature   RRE: The Rev response element (RRE) of HIV-1 allows for Rev-dependent mRNA export from the nucleus to the cytoplasm.
   2290..2390    +  CDS            Rev (fragment): human immunodeficiency virus 1 (HIV-1) Rev protein; rev; enhances nuclear export of unspliced and incompletely spliced viral mRNAs
   2440..2557    +  misc_feature   cPPT/CTS: central polypurine tract and central termination sequence of HIV-1
   2599..2632    +  protein_bind   loxP: Cre-mediated recombination occurs in the 8-bp core sequence (GCATACAT). Cre recombinase
   2642..2709    -  misc_RNA       tracrRNA (fragment): trans-activating CRISPR RNA for the Streptococcus pyogenes CRISPR/Cas9 system
   2752..2992    -  promoter       U6 promoter: RNA polymerase III promoter for human U6 snRNA
   3023..4234    +  promoter       UbC promoter: human ubiquitin C promoter
   4245..4269    -  misc_feature   MCS (fragment): pUC18/19 multiple cloning site
   4276..5703    +  CDS            tdTomato: tdTomato is a basic (constitutively fluorescent) orange fluorescent protein published in 2004, derived from Discosoma sp.. It is reported to be a somewhat slowly-maturing tandem dimer with low acid sensitivity.
   5707..5731    +  misc_feature   MCS (fragment): pBluescript multiple cloning site
   5731..6319    +  misc_feature   WPRE: woodchuck hepatitis virus posttranscriptional regulatory element
   6256..6837    +  CDS            nef (fragment): NEF_HV1H2 - Experimental evidence at protein level: Swiss-Prot protein existence level 1. Extracellular Nef protein targets CD4(+) T-lymphocytes for apoptosis by interacting with CXCR4 surface receptors. From Human immunodeficiency virus type 1 group M subtype B (isolate HXB2) (HIV-1).
   6844..7024    +  LTR            5' LTR (truncated): truncated 5' long terminal repeat (LTR) from HIV-1
   7056..7280    +  polyA_signal   bGH poly(A) signal: bovine growth hormone polyadenylation signal
   7284..7305    +  promoter       SV40 promoter (fragment): SV40 enhancer and early promoter
   7326..7754    +  rep_origin     f1 ori (sequence partly withheld): f1 bacteriophage origin of replication; arrow indicates direction of (+) strand synthesis
   7768..8097    +  promoter       SV40 promoter: SV40 enhancer and early promoter
   8145..8192    +  promoter       EM7 promoter: synthetic bacterial promoter&nbsp
   8211..8585    +  CDS            BleoR: antibiotic-binding protein; Sh ble from Streptoalloteichus hindustanus; confers resistance to bleomycin, phleomycin, and Zeocin™
   8595..8720    +  CDS            ble (fragment): BLE_KLEPN - Experimental evidence at protein level: Swiss-Prot protein existence level 1. Binding protein with a strong affinity to the bleomycin family of antibiotics. Binds to CL990; an antimitotic-antibiotic compound. From Klebsiella pneumoniae.
   8715..8836    +  polyA_signal   SV40 poly(A) signal: SV40 polyadenylation signal
   8907..8929    -  protein_bind   lac operator (fragment): The lac repressor binds to the lac operator to inhibit transcription in E. coli. This inhibition can be relieved by adding lactose or isopropyl-β-D-thiogalactopyranoside (IPTG). lac repressor encoded by lacI
   8933..8963    -  promoter       lac promoter: promoter for the E. coli lac operon
   8978..8999    -  protein_bind   CAP binding site: CAP binding activates transcription in the presence of cAMP. E. coli catabolite activator protein
   9012..9104    -  CDS            lacI (fragment): lac repressor; lacI; The lac repressor binds to the lac operator to inhibit transcription in E. coli. This inhibition can be relieved by adding lactose or isopropyl-β-D-thiogalactopyranoside (IPTG).
   9287..9875    -  rep_origin     ori: high-copy-number ColE1/pMB1/pBR322/pUC origin of replication
  10046..10906   -  CDS            AmpR: β-lactamase; bla; confers resistance to ampicillin, carbenicillin, and related antibiotics
  10907..11011   -  promoter       AmpR promoter: bla
>Addgene plasmid #106949 | pLV U6-sgRNA UbC-tdTomato | addgene full sequence | sequence record 204308 | Addgene NGS Result
GTCGACGGATCGGGAGATCTCCCGATCCCCTATGGTGCACTCTCAGTACAATCTGCTCTGATGCCGCATA
GTTAAGCCAGTATCTGCTCCCTGCTTGTGTGTTGGAGGTCGCTGAGTAGTGCGCGAGCAAAATTTAAGCT
ACAACAAGGCAAGGCTTGACCGACAATTGCATGAAGAATCTGCTTAGGGTTAGGCGTTTTGCGCTGCTTC
GCGATGTACGGGCCAGATATACGCGTTGACATTGATTATTGACTAGTTATTAATAGTAATCAATTACGGG
GTCATTAGTTCATAGCCCATATATGGAGTTCCGCGTTACATAACTTACGGTAAATGGCCCGCCTGGCTGA
CCGCCCAACGACCCCCGCCCATTGACGTCAATAATGACGTATGTTCCCATAGTAACGCCAATAGGGACTT
TCCATTGACGTCAATGGGTGGAGTATTTACGGTAAACTGCCCACTTGGCAGTACATCAAGTGTATCATAT
GCCAAGTACGCCCCCTATTGACGTCAATGACGGTAAATGGCCCGCCTGGCATTATGCCCAGTACATGACC
TTATGGGACTTTCCTACTTGGCAGTACATCTACGTATTAGTCATCGCTATTACCATGGTGATGCGGTTTT
GGCAGTACATCAATGGGCGTGGATAGCGGTTTGACTCACGGGGATTTCCAAGTCTCCACCCCATTGACGT
CAATGGGAGTTTGTTTTGGCACCAAAATCAACGGGACTTTCCAAAATGTCGTAACAACTCCGCCCCATTG
ACGCAAATGGGCGGTAGGCGTGTACGGTGGGAGGTCTATATAAGCAGCGCGTTTTGCCTGTACTGGGTCT
CTCTGGTTAGACCAGATCTGAGCCTGGGAGCTCTCTGGCTAACTAGGGAACCCACTGCTTAAGCCTCAAT
AAAGCTTGCCTTGAGTGCTTCAAGTAGTGTGTGCCCGTCTGTTGTGTGACTCTGGTAACTAGAGATCCCT
CAGACCCTTTTAGTCAGTGTGGAAAATCTCTAGCAGTGGCGCCCGAACAGGGACTTGAAAGCGAAAGGGA
AACCAGAGGAGCTCTCTCGACGCAGGACTCGGCTTGCTGAAGCGCGCACGGCAAGAGGCGAGGGGCGGCG
ACTGGTGAGTACGCCAAAAATTTTGACTAGCGGAGGCTAGAAGGAGAGAGATGGGTGCGAGAGCGTCAGT
ATTAAGCGGGGGAGAATTAGATCGCGATGGGAAAAAATTCGGTTAAGGCCAGGGGGAAAGAAAAAATATA
AATTAAAACATATAGTATGGGCAAGCAGGGAGCTAGAACGATTCGCAGTTAATCCTGGCCTGTTAGAAAC
ATCAGAAGGCTGTAGACAAATACTGGGACAGCTACAACCATCCCTTCAGACAGGATCAGAAGAACTTAGA
TCATTATATAATACAGTAGCAACCCTCTATTGTGTGCATCAAAGGATAGAGATAAAAGACACCAAGGAAG
CTTTAGACAAGATAGAGGAAGAGCAAAACAAAAGTAAGACCACCGCACAGCAAGCGGCCGCTGATCTTCA
GACCTGGAGGAGGAGATATGAGGGACAATTGGAGAAGTGAATTATATAAATATAAAGTAGTAAAAATTGA
ACCATTAGGAGTAGCACCCACCAAGGCAAAGAGAAGAGTGGTGCAGAGAGAAAAAAGAGCAGTGGGAATA
GGAGCTTTGTTCCTTGGGTTCTTGGGAGCAGCAGGAAGCACTATGGGCGCAGCGTCAATGACGCTGACGG
TACAGGCCAGACAATTATTGTCTGGTATAGTGCAGCAGCAGAACAATTTGCTGAGGGCTATTGAGGCGCA
ACAGCATCTGTTGCAACTCACAGTCTGGGGCATCAAGCAGCTCCAGGCAAGAATCCTGGCTGTGGAAAGA
TACCTAAAGGATCAACAGCTCCTGGGGATTTGGGGTTGCTCTGGAAAACTCATTTGCACCACTGCTGTGC
CTTGGAATGCTAGTTGGAGTAATAAATCTCTGGAACAGATTTGGAATCACACGACCTGGATGGAGTGGGA
CAGAGAAATTAACAATTACACAAGCTTAATACACTCCTTAATTGAAGAATCGCAAAACCAGCAAGAAAAG
AATGAACAAGAATTATTGGAATTAGATAAATGGGCAAGTTTGTGGAATTGGTTTAACATAACAAATTGGC
TGTGGTATATAAAATTATTCATAATGATAGTAGGAGGCTTGGTAGGTTTAAGAATAGTTTTTGCTGTACT
TTCTATAGTGAATAGAGTTAGGCAGGGATATTCACCATTATCGTTTCAGACCCACCTCCCAACCCCGAGG
GGACCCGACAGGCCCGAAGGAATAGAAGAAGAAGGTGGAGAGAGAGACAGAGACAGATCCATTCGATTAG
TGAACGGATCGGCACTGCGTGCGCCAATTCTGCAGACAAATGGCAGTATTCATCCACAATTTTAAAAGAA
AAGGGGGGATTGGGGGGTACAGTGCAGGGGAAAGAATAGTAGACATAATAGCAACAGACATACAAACTAA
AGAATTACAAAAACAAATTACAAAAATTCAAAATTTTCGGGTTTATTACAGGGACAGCAGAGATCCAGTT
TGGTTATAATAACTTCGTATAGCATACATTATACGAAGTTATTAAAAAAAAGCACCGACTCGGTGCCACT
TTTTCAAGTTGATAACGGACTAGCCTTATTTAAACTTGCTATGCTGTTTCCAGCATAGCTCTTAAACTGA
GACGTCCGTCTCCGGTGTTTCGTCCTTTCCACAAGATATATAAAGCCAAGAAATCGAAATACTTTCAAGT
TACGGTAAGCATATGATAGTCCATTTTAAAACATAATTTTAAAACTGCAAACTACCCAAGAAATTATTAC
TTTCTACGTCACGTATTTTGTACTAATATCTTTGTGTTTACAGTCAAATTAATTCCAATTATCTCTCTAA
CAGCCTTGTATCGTATATGCAAATATGAAGGAATCATGGGAAATAGGCCCTCTTAATTATAACCCGTGTC
GGCTCCAGATCTGGCCTGCGCGCCGGGTTTTGGCGCCTCCCGCGGGCGCCCCCCTCCTCACGGCGAGCGC
TGCCACGTCAGACGAAGGGCGCAGCGAGCGTCCTGATCCTTCCGCCCGGACGCTCAGGACAGCGGCCCGC
TGCTCATAAGACTCGGCCTTAGAACCCCAGTATCAGCAGAAGGACATTTTAGGACGGGACTTGGGTGACT
CTAGGGCACTGGTTTTCTTTCCAGAGAGCGGAACAGGCGAGGAAAAGTAGTCCCTTCTCGGCGATTCTGC
GGAGGGATCTCCGTGGGGCGGTGAACGCCGATGATTATATAAGGACGCGCCGGGTGTGGCACAGCTAGTT
CCGTCGCAGCCGGGATTTGGGTCGCGGTTCTTGTTTGTGGATCGCTGTGATCGTCACTTGGTGAGTAGCG
GGCTGCTGGGCTGGCCGGGGCTTTCGTGGCCGCCGGGCCGCTCGGTGGGACGGAAGCGTGTGGAGAGACC
GCCAAGGGCTGTAGTCTGGGTCCGCGAGCAAGGTTGCCCTGAACTGGGGGTTGGGGGGAGCGCAGCAAAA
TGGCGGCTGTTCCCGAGTCTTGAATGGAAGACGCTTGTGAGGCGGGCTGTGAGGTCGTTGAAACAAGGTG
GGGGGCATGGTGGGCGGCAAGAACCCAAGGTCTTGAGGCCTTCGCTAATGCGGGAAAGCTCTTATTCGGG
TGAGATGGGCTGGGGCACCATCTGGGGACCCTGACGTGAAGTTTGTCACTGACTGGAGAACTCGGTTTGT
CGTCTGTTGCGGGGGCGGCAGTTATGGCGGTGCCGTTGGGCAGTGCACCCGTACCTTTGGGAGCGCGCGC
CCTCGTCGTGTCGTGACGTCACCCGTTCTGTTGGCTTATAATGCAGGGTGGGGCCACCTGCCGGTAGGTG
TGCGGTAGGCTTTTCTCCGTCGCAGGACGCAGGGTTCGGGCCTAGGGTAGGCTCTCCTGAATCGACAGGC
GCCGGACCTCTGGTGAGGGGAGGGATAAGTGAGGCGTCAGTTTCTTTGGTCGGTTTTATGTACCTATCTT
CTTAAGTAGCTGAAGCTCCGGTTTTGAACTATGCGCTCGGGGTTGGCGAGTGTGTTTTGTGAAGTTTTTT
AGGCACCTTTTGAAATGTAATCATTTGGGTCAATATGTAATTTTCAGTGTTAGACTAGTAAATTGTCCGC
TAAATTCTGGCCGTTTTTGGCTTTTTTGTTAGACGAAGCTTGGGCTGCAGGTCGACTCTAGAGGATCCCG
CCACCATGGTGAGCAAGGGCGAGGAGGTCATCAAAGAGTTCATGCGCTTCAAGGTGCGCATGGAGGGCTC
CATGAACGGCCACGAGTTCGAGATCGAGGGCGAGGGCGAGGGCCGCCCCTACGAGGGCACCCAGACCGCC
AAGCTGAAGGTGACCAAGGGCGGCCCCCTGCCCTTCGCCTGGGACATCCTGTCCCCCCAGTTCATGTACG
GCTCCAAGGCGTACGTGAAGCACCCCGCCGACATCCCCGATTACAAGAAGCTGTCCTTCCCCGAGGGCTT
CAAGTGGGAGCGCGTGATGAACTTCGAGGACGGCGGTCTGGTGACCGTGACCCAGGACTCCTCCCTGCAG
GACGGCACGCTGATCTACAAGGTGAAGATGCGCGGCACCAACTTCCCCCCCGACGGCCCCGTAATGCAGA
AGAAGACCATGGGCTGGGAGGCCTCCACCGAGCGCCTGTACCCCCGCGACGGCGTGCTGAAGGGCGAGAT
CCACCAGGCCCTGAAGCTGAAGGACGGCGGCCACTACCTGGTGGAGTTCAAGACCATCTACATGGCCAAG
AAGCCCGTGCAACTGCCCGGCTACTACTACGTGGACACCAAGCTGGACATCACCTCCCACAACGAGGACT
ACACCATCGTGGAACAGTACGAGCGCTCCGAGGGCCGCCACCACCTGTTCCTGGGGCATGGCACCGGCAG
CACCGGCAGCGGCAGCTCCGGCACCGCCTCCTCCGAGGACAACAACATGGCCGTCATCAAAGAGTTCATG
CGCTTCAAGGTGCGCATGGAGGGCTCCATGAACGGCCACGAGTTCGAGATCGAGGGCGAGGGCGAGGGCC
GCCCCTACGAGGGCACCCAGACCGCCAAGCTGAAGGTGACCAAGGGCGGCCCCCTGCCCTTCGCCTGGGA
CATCCTGTCCCCCCAGTTCATGTACGGCTCCAAGGCGTACGTGAAGCACCCCGCCGACATCCCCGATTAC
AAGAAGCTGTCCTTCCCCGAGGGCTTCAAGTGGGAGCGCGTGATGAACTTCGAGGACGGCGGTCTGGTGA
CCGTGACCCAGGACTCCTCCCTGCAGGACGGCACGCTGATCTACAAGGTGAAGATGCGCGGCACCAACTT
CCCCCCCGACGGCCCCGTAATGCAGAAGAAGACCATGGGCTGGGAGGCCTCCACCGAGCGCCTGTACCCC
CGCGACGGCGTGCTGAAGGGCGAGATCCACCAGGCCCTGAAGCTGAAGGACGGCGGCCACTACCTGGTGG
AGTTCAAGACCATCTACATGGCCAAGAAGCCCGTGCAACTGCCCGGCTACTACTACGTGGACACCAAGCT
GGACATCACCTCCCACAACGAGGACTACACCATCGTGGAACAGTACGAGCGCTCCGAGGGCCGCCACCAC
CTGTTCCTGTACGGCATGGACGAGCTGTACAAGTAAGAATTCGATATCAAGCTTATCGATAATCAACCTC
TGGATTACAAAATTTGTGAAAGATTGACTGGTATTCTTAACTATGTTGCTCCTTTTACGCTATGTGGATA
CGCTGCTTTAATGCCTTTGTATCATGCTATTGCTTCCCGTATGGCTTTCATTTTCTCCTCCTTGTATAAA
TCCTGGTTGCTGTCTCTTTATGAGGAGTTGTGGCCCGTTGTCAGGCAACGTGGCGTGGTGTGCACTGTGT
TTGCTGACGCAACCCCCACTGGTTGGGGCATTGCCACCACCTGTCAGCTCCTTTCCGGGACTTTCGCTTT
CCCCCTCCCTATTGCCACGGCGGAACTCATCGCCGCCTGCCTTGCCCGCTGCTGGACAGGGGCTCGGCTG
TTGGGCACTGACAATTCCGTGGTGTTGTCGGGGAAATCATCGTCCTTTCCTTGGCTGCTCGCCTGTGTTG
CCACCTGGATTCTGCGCGGGACGTCCTTCTGCTACGTCCCTTCGGCCCTCAATCCAGCGGACCTTCCTTC
CCGCGGCCTGCTGCCGGCTCTGCGGCCTCTTCCGCGTCTTCGCCTTCGCCCTCAGACGAGTCGGATCTCC
CTTTGGGCCGCCTCCCCGCATCGATACCGTCGACCTCGAGACCTAGAAAAACATGGAGCAATCACAAGTA
GCAATACAGCAGCTACCAATGCTGATTGTGCCTGGCTAGAAGCACAAGAGGAGGAGGAGGTGGGTTTTCC
AGTCACACCTCAGGTACCTTTAAGACCAATGACTTACAAGGCAGCTGTAGATCTTAGCCACTTTTTAAAA
GAAAAGGGGGGACTGGAAGGGCTAATTCACTCCCAACGAAGACAAGATATCCTTGATCTGTGGATCTACC
ACACACAAGGCTACTTCCCTGATTGGCAGAACTACACACCAGGGCCAGGGATCAGATATCCACTGACCTT
TGGATGGTGCTACAAGCTAGTACCAGTTGAGCAAGAGAAGGTAGAAGAAGCCAATGAAGGAGAGAACACC
CGCTTGTTACACCCTGTGAGCCTGCATGGGATGGATGACCCGGAGAGAGAAGTATTAGAGTGGAGGTTTG
ACAGCCGCCTAGCATTTCATCACATGGCCCGAGAGCTGCATCCGGACTGTACTGGGTCTCTCTGGTTAGA
CCAGATCTGAGCCTGGGAGCTCTCTGGCTAACTAGGGAACCCACTGCTTAAGCCTCAATAAAGCTTGCCT
TGAGTGCTTCAAGTAGTGTGTGCCCGTCTGTTGTGTGACTCTGGTAACTAGAGATCCCTCAGACCCTTTT
AGTCAGTGTGGAAAATCTCTAGCAGGGCCCGTTTAAACCCGCTGATCAGCCTCGACTGTGCCTTCTAGTT
GCCAGCCATCTGTTGTTTGCCCCTCCCCCGTGCCTTCCTTGACCCTGGAAGGTGCCACTCCCACTGTCCT
TTCCTAATAAAATGAGGAAATTGCATCGCATTGTCTGAGTAGGTGTCATTCTATTCTGGGGGGTGGGGTG
GGGCAGGACAGCAAGGGGGAGGATTGGGAAGACAATAGCAGGCATGCTGGGGATGCGGTGGGCTCTATGG
CTTCTGAGGCGGAAAGAACCAGCTGGGGCTCTAGGGGGTATCCCC
[124 nt withheld, positions 7326-7449]
C
[91 nt withheld, positions 7451-7541]
A
[49 nt withheld, positions 7543-7591]
CCTTTGACGTTGGAGTCCACGTTCTTT
[37 nt withheld, positions 7619-7655]
ACCCTATCTCGGTCTATTCTTTTGATTTATAAGGGATTTTGCCGATTTCGGCCTATTGGTTAAAAAATGA
GCTGATTTAACAAAAATTTAACGCGAATTAATTCTGTGGAATGTGTGTCAGTTAGGGTGTGGAAAGTCCC
CAGGCTCCCCAGCAGGCAGAAGTATGCAAAGCATGCATCTCAATTAGTCAGCAACCAGGTGTGGAAAGTC
CCCAGGCTCCCCAGCAGGCAGAAGTATGCAAAGCATGCATCTCAATTAGTCAGCAACCATAGTCCCGCCC
CTAACTCCGCCCATCCCGCCCCTAACTCCGCCCAGTTCCGCCCATTCTCCGCCCCATGGCTGACTAATTT
TTTTTATTTATGCAGAGGCCGAGGCCGCCTCTGCCTCTGAGCTATTCCAGAAGTAGTGAGGAGGCTTTTT
TGGAGGCCTAGGCTTTTGCAAAAAGCTCCCGGGAGCTTGTATATCCATTTTCGGATCTGATCAGCACGTG
TTGACAATTAATCATCGGCATAGTATATCGGCATAGTATAATACGACAAGGTGAGGAACTAAACCATGGC
CAAGTTGACCAGTGCCGTTCCGGTGCTCACCGCGCGCGACGTCGCCGGAGCGGTCGAGTTCTGGACCGAC
CGGCTCGGGTTCTCCCGGGACTTCGTGGAGGACGACTTCGCCGGTGTGGTCCGGGACGACGTGACCCTGT
TCATCAGCGCGGTCCAGGACCAGGTGGTGCCGGACAACACCCTGGCCTGGGTGTGGGTGCGCGGCCTGGA
CGAGCTGTACGCCGAGTGGTCGGAGGTCGTGTCCACGAACTTCCGGGACGCCTCCGGGCCGGCCATGACC
GAGATCGGCGAGCAGCCGTGGGGGCGGGAGTTCGCCCTGCGCGACCCGGCCGGCAACTGCGTGCACTTCG
TGGCCGAGGAGCAGGACTGACACGTGCTACGAGATTTCGATTCCACCGCCGCCTTCTATGAAAGGTTGGG
CTTCGGAATCGTTTTCCGGGACGCCGGCTGGATGATCCTCCAGCGCGGGGATCTCATGCTGGAGTTCTTC
GCCCACCCCAACTTGTTTATTGCAGCTTATAATGGTTACAAATAAAGCAATAGCATCACAAATTTCACAA
ATAAAGCATTTTTTTCACTGCATTCTAGTTGTGGTTTGTCCAAACTCATCAATGTATCTTATCATGTCTG
TATACCGTCGACCTCTAGCTAGAGCTTGGCGTAATCATGGTCATAGCTGTTTCCTGTGTGAAATTGTTAT
CCGCTCACAATTCCACACAACATACGAGCCGGAAGCATAAAGTGTAAAGCCTGGGGTGCCTAATGAGTGA
GCTAACTCACATTAATTGCGTTGCGCTCACTGCCCGCTTTCCAGTCGGGAAACCTGTCGTGCCAGCTGCA
TTAATGAATCGGCCAACGCGCGGGGAGAGGCGGTTTGCGTATTGGGCGCTCTTCCGCTTCCTCGCTCACT
GACTCGCTGCGCTCGGTCGTTCGGCTGCGGCGAGCGGTATCAGCTCACTCAAAGGCGGTAATACGGTTAT
CCACAGAATCAGGGGATAACGCAGGAAAGAACATGTGAGCAAAAGGCCAGCAAAAGGCCAGGAACCGTAA
AAAGGCCGCGTTGCTGGCGTTTTTCCATAGGCTCCGCCCCCCTGACGAGCATCACAAAAATCGACGCTCA
AGTCAGAGGTGGCGAAACCCGACAGGACTATAAAGATACCAGGCGTTTCCCCCTGGAAGCTCCCTCGTGC
GCTCTCCTGTTCCGACCCTGCCGCTTACCGGATACCTGTCCGCCTTTCTCCCTTCGGGAAGCGTGGCGCT
TTCTCATAGCTCACGCTGTAGGTATCTCAGTTCGGTGTAGGTCGTTCGCTCCAAGCTGGGCTGTGTGCAC
GAACCCCCCGTTCAGCCCGACCGCTGCGCCTTATCCGGTAACTATCGTCTTGAGTCCAACCCGGTAAGAC
ACGACTTATCGCCACTGGCAGCAGCCACTGGTAACAGGATTAGCAGAGCGAGGTATGTAGGCGGTGCTAC
AGAGTTCTTGAAGTGGTGGCCTAACTACGGCTACACTAGAAGAACAGTATTTGGTATCTGCGCTCTGCTG
AAGCCAGTTACCTTCGGAAAAAGAGTTGGTAGCTCTTGATCCGGCAAACAAACCACCGCTGGTAGCGGTG
GTTTTTTTGTTTGCAAGCAGCAGATTACGCGCAGAAAAAAAGGATCTCAAGAAGATCCTTTGATCTTTTC
TACGGGGTCTGACGCTCAGTGGAACGAAAACTCACGTTAAGGGATTTTGGTCATGAGATTATCAAAAAGG
ATCTTCACCTAGATCCTTTTAAATTAAAAATGAAGTTTTAAATCAATCTAAAGTATATATGAGTAAACTT
GGTCTGACAGTTACCAATGCTTAATCAGTGAGGCACCTATCTCAGCGATCTGTCTATTTCGTTCATCCAT
AGTTGCCTGACTCCCCGTCGTGTAGATAACTACGATACGGGAGGGCTTACCATCTGGCCCCAGTGCTGCA
ATGATACCGCGAGACCCACGCTCACCGGCTCCAGATTTATCAGCAATAAACCAGCCAGCCGGAAGGGCCG
AGCGCAGAAGTGGTCCTGCAACTTTATCCGCCTCCATCCAGTCTATTAATTGTTGCCGGGAAGCTAGAGT
AAGTAGTTCGCCAGTTAATAGTTTGCGCAACGTTGTTGCCATTGCTACAGGCATCGTGGTGTCACGCTCG
TCGTTTGGTATGGCTTCATTCAGCTCCGGTTCCCAACGATCAAGGCGAGTTACATGATCCCCCATGTTGT
GCAAAAAAGCGGTTAGCTCCTTCGGTCCTCCGATCGTTGTCAGAAGTAAGTTGGCCGCAGTGTTATCACT
CATGGTTATGGCAGCACTGCATAATTCTCTTACTGTCATGCCATCCGTAAGATGCTTTTCTGTGACTGGT
GAGTACTCAACCAAGTCATTCTGAGAATAGTGTATGCGGCGACCGAGTTGCTCTTGCCCGGCGTCAATAC
GGGATAATACCGCGCCACATAGCAGAACTTTAAAAGTGCTCATCATTGGAAAACGTTCTTCGGGGCGAAA
ACTCTCAAGGATCTTACCGCTGTTGAGATCCAGTTCGATGTAACCCACTCGTGCACCCAACTGATCTTCA
GCATCTTTTACTTTCACCAGCGTTTCTGGGTGAGCAAAAACAGGAAGGCAAAATGCCGCAAAAAAGGGAA
TAAGGGCGACACGGAAATGTTGAATACTCATACTCTTCCTTTTTCAATATTATTGAAGCATTTATCAGGG
TTATTGTCTCATGAGCGGATACATATTTGAATGTATTTAGAAAAATAAACAAATAGGGGTTCCGCGCACA
TTTCCCCGAAAAGTGCCACCTGAC
